Addgene plasmid #146206: pAc5.1B-lambdaN-HA-DmTral-ADF_E
Purpose: Insect Expression of DmTral-ADF
Depositing lab: Elisa Izaurralde. Depositing organization: Max Planck Institute for Developmental Biology. Publication: Structural basis for the mutually exclusive anchoring of P body components EDC3 and Tral to the DEAD box protein DDX6/Me31B. Tritschler F, Braun JE, Eulalio A, Truffault V, Izaurralde E, Weichenrieder O. Mol Cell. 2009 Mar 13. 33(5):661-8. 10.1016/j.molcel.2009.02.014 PubMed 19285948.
Backbone
  Vector backbone: Unknown
  Vector type: Insect Expression
Growth in bacteria
  Bacterial resistance: Ampicillin, 100 μg/mL
  Growth temperature: 37°C
  Growth strain: DH5alpha
  Copy number: Low Copy
Gene/Insert
  Gene/Insert name: DmTral-ADF (alt names: Trailer Hitch; Dm LSm50)
  Species: D. melanogaster (fly)
  Mutation: three silent mutations A198C, A387G, A1437G and 4 mutations Q279H, E485G, K512R and A605V compared to the sequence given by: NCBI: NM_140328.4 or UniProt Q9VTZ0.
  Entrez Gene: tral (a.k.a. Dmel_CG10686, BEST:GH08269, CG10686, DmLSm15, Dmel\CG10686, LSm15, Lsm15, Scd6p, TRAL, Tral, anon-EST:Posey139, anon-WO0172774.89, anon-WO02059370.24, p67, p70)
  Cloning method: Unknown
Terms and licenses: Academic/Nonprofit Terms; Industry Terms: Not Available to Industry
Depositor comments: Plasmids from this collection were made available to the research community and donated after the lab closed. Please note that the sequence provided by the depositing laboratory may be theoretical/predicted or based on Sanger sequencing results. There may be discrepancies between sequencing results obtained by Addgene and the depositor sequence. If an Addgene verified sequence is not available, please contact before placing your order to request that our lab fully sequence the plasmid.
How to cite: pAc5.1B-lambdaN-HA-DmTral-ADF_E was a gift from Elisa Izaurralde (Addgene plasmid # 146206 ; http://n2t.net/addgene:146206 ; RRID:Addgene_146206)
