[The description below was written by a language model from this plasmid's Addgene catalogue record and pLannotate feature annotations shown in this document.]
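Description:
pAc5.1B-lambdaN-HA-DmTral-ADF_E is a 7,426-nt insect expression plasmid for producing a tagged form of the Drosophila melanogaster protein Trailer Hitch (Tral, also called LSm15) in fly cells. The catalogue lists the backbone as unknown, although the name and the annotated parts are consistent with a pAc5.1-type vector. It is maintained in E. coli through a ColE1/pUC-type origin and selected with ampicillin via the bla gene and its own promoter. The record lists it as low copy even though this origin is generally annotated as high copy. A truncated tetracycline-resistance fragment and a small piece of SV40 large T antigen are also detected. These look like backbone remnants rather than functional elements.

Expression is driven by the constitutive Drosophila actin 5C (Ac5) promoter and terminated by an SV40 polyadenylation signal. The open reading frame begins with a short fragment of the bacteriophage lambda N protein, followed by an HA epitope (annotated as a partial 3xHA match) and then the Tral coding sequence. The annotation tool labels two parts of the insert as mouse Lsm14a fragments, which reflects homology between Tral and its mammalian orthologue, not a mouse insert. A vector-derived V5 tag lies downstream, but the record does not show whether it is in frame with the insert. The lambdaN peptide binds BoxB RNA hairpins, so such fusions are typically used to tether a protein to a BoxB-containing reporter mRNA, while HA allows detection or immunoprecipitation.

Relative to the reference sequence, the insert carries three silent changes and four substitutions (Q279H, E485G, K512R, A605V). The meaning of the "ADF" designation is not explained in the record. The associated work concerns the mutually exclusive binding of the P-body components EDC3 and Tral to the DEAD-box protein Me31B/DDX6.
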