Features (pLannotate 1.2.2; 12 found; start..end, strand, type, name):
     56..2568    +  promoter       Ac5 promoter: Drosophila melanogaster actin 5C promoter
   2588..2653    +  CDS            N (fragment): REGN_LAMBD - Experimental evidence at protein level: Swiss-Prot protein existence level 1. Plays a role as a transcriptional antitermination factor that allows the virus to initiate its lytic phase. Activates expression of the delayed viral early genes by modifying host RNA polymerase (RNAP) into a form that is resistant to termination signals. This antitermination function requires the host NusA protein which serves to stabilize the interaction between antitermination protein N and host RNA polymerase. From Escherichia phage lambda (Bacteriophage lambda).
   2678..2704    +  CDS            3xHA (fragment): three tandem HA epitope tags
   2717..3004    +  CDS            Lsm14a (fragment): LS14A_MOUSE - Also known as Fam61a, Rap55a. Experimental evidence at protein level: Swiss-Prot protein existence level 1. Essential for formation of P-bodies, cytoplasmic structures that provide storage sites for translationally inactive mRNAs and protect them from degradation. Acts as a repressor of mRNA translation. May play a role in mitotic spindle assembly. From Mus musculus (Mouse).
   3917..4336    +  CDS            Lsm14a (fragment): LS14A_MOUSE - Also known as Fam61a, Rap55a. Experimental evidence at protein level: Swiss-Prot protein existence level 1. Essential for formation of P-bodies, cytoplasmic structures that provide storage sites for translationally inactive mRNAs and protect them from degradation. Acts as a repressor of mRNA translation. May play a role in mitotic spindle assembly. From Mus musculus (Mouse).
   4711..4752    +  CDS            V5 tag: epitope tag from simian virus 5
   4852..4986    -  polyA_signal   SV40 poly(A) signal: SV40 polyadenylation signal
   5009..5093    -  CDS            large T antigen (fragment): large T antigen from SV40 (simian virus 40)
   5094..5564    +  CDS            TcR (fragment): tetracycline efflux protein; tet; confers resistance to tetracycline
   5608..6196    -  rep_origin     ori: high-copy-number ColE1/pMB1/pBR322/pUC origin of replication
   6367..7227    -  CDS            AmpR: β-lactamase; bla; confers resistance to ampicillin, carbenicillin, and related antibiotics
   7228..7332    -  promoter       AmpR promoter: bla
>Addgene plasmid #146206 | pAc5.1B-lambdaN-HA-DmTral-ADF_E | depositor full sequence | sequence record 288651 | Full Sequence
CTTCAAGGAATTAATTCTATATTCTAAAAACACAAATGATACTTCTAAAAAAAATCATGAATGGCATCAA
CTCTGAATCAAATCTTTGCAGATGCACCTACTTCTCATTTCCACTGTCACATCATTTTTCCAGATCTCGC
TGCCTGTTATGTGGCCCACAAACCAAGACACGTTTTATGGCCATTAAAGCTGGCTGATCGTCGCCAAACA
CCAAATACATATCAATATGTACATTCGAGAAAGAAGCGATCAAAGAAGCGTCTTCGGGCGAGTAGGAGAA
TGCGGAGGAGAAGGAGAACGAGCTGATCTAGTATCTCTCCACAATCCAATGCCAACTGACCAACTGGCCA
TATTCGGAGCAATTTGAAGCCAATTTCCATCGCCTGGCGATCGCTCCATTCTTGGCTATATGTTTTTCAC
CGTTCCCGGGGCCATTTTCAAAGACTCGTCGGTAAGATAAGATTGTGTCACTCGCTGTCTCTCTTCATTT
GTCGAAGAATGCTGAGGAATTTCGCGATGACGTCGGCGAGTATTTTGAAGAATGAGAATAATTTGTATTT
ATACGAAAATCAGTTAGTGGAATTTTCTACAAAAACATGTTATCTATAGATAATTTTGTTGCAAAATATG
TTGACTATGACAAAGATTGTATGTATATACCTTTAATGTATTCTCATTTTCTTATGTATTTATAATGGCA
ATGATGATACTGATGATATTTTAAGATGATGCCAGACCACAGGCTGATTTCTGCGTCTTTTGCCGAACGC
AGTGCATGTGCGGTTGTTGTTTTTTGGAATAGTTTCAATTTTCGGACTGTCCGCTTTGATTTCAGTTTCT
TGGCTTATTCAAAAAGCAAAGTAAAGCCAAAAAAGCGAGATGGCAATACCAAATGCGGCAAAACGGTAGT
GGAAGGAAAGGGGTGCGGGGCAGCGGAAGGAAGGGTGGGGCGGGGCGTGGCGGGGTCTGTGGCTGGGCGC
GACGTCACCGACGTTGGAGCCACTCCTTTGACCATGTGTGCGTGTGTGTATTATTCGTGTCTCGCCACTC
GCCGGTTGTTTTTTTCTTTTTATCTCGCTCTCTCTAGCGCCATCTCGTACGCATGCTCAACGCACCGCAT
GTTGCCGTGTCCTTTATGCGTCATTTTGGCTCGAAATAGGCAATTATTTAAACAAAGATTAGTCAACGAA
AACGCTAAAATAAATAAGTCTACAATATGGTTACTTATTGCCATGTGTGTGCAGCCAACGATAGCAACAA
AAGCAACAACACAGTGGCTTTCCCTCTTTCACTTTTTGTTTGCAAGCGCGTGCGAGCAAGACGGCACGAC
CGGCAAACGCAATTACGCTGACAAAGAGCAGACGAAGTTTTGGCCGAAAAACATCAAGGCGCCTGATACG
AATGCATTTGCAATAACAATTGCGATATTTAATATTGTTTATGAAGCTGTTTGACTTCAAAACACACAAA
AAAAAAAATAAAACAAATTATTTGAAAGAGAATTAGGAATCGGACAGCTTATCGTTACGGGCTAACAGCA
CACCGAGACGAAATAGCTTACCTGACGTCACAGCCTCTGGAAGAACTGCCGCCAAGCAGAGAGAGAGAGA
AAAAGAGGGAGAGCAGCTTAGACCGCATGTGCTTGTGTGTGAGGCGTCTCTCTCTTCGTCTCCTGTTTGC
GCAAACGCATAGACTGCACTGAGAAAATCGATTACCTATTTTTTATGAATGAATATTTGCACTATTACTA
TTCAAAACTATTAAGATAGCAATCACATTCAATAGCCAAATACTATACCACCTGAGCGATGCAACGAAAT
GATCAATTTGAGCAAAAATGCTGCATATTTAGGACGGCATCATTATAGAAATGCTTCTTGCTGTGTACTT
TTCTCTCGTCTGGCAGCTGTTTCGCCGTTATTGTTAAAACCGGCTTAAGTTAGGTGTGTTTTCTACGACT
AGTGATGCCCCTACTAGAAGATGTGTGTTGCACAAATGTCCCTGAATAACCAATTTGAAGTGCAGATAGC
AGTAAACGTAAGCTAATATGAATATTATTTAACTGTAATGTTTTAATATCGCTGGACATTACTAATAAAC
CCACTATAAACACATGTACATATGTATGTTTTGGCATACAATGAGTAGTTGGGGAAAAAATGTGTAAAAG
CACCGTGACCATCACAGCATAAAGATAACCAGCTGAAGTATCGAATATGAGTAACCCCCAAATTGAATCA
CATGCCGCAACTGATAGGACCCATGGAAGTACACTCTTCATGGCGATATACAAGACACACACAAGCACGA
ACACCCAGTTGCGGAGGAAATTCTCCGTAAATGAAAACCCAATCGGCGAACAATTCATACCCATATATGG
TAAAAGTTTTGAACGCGACTTGAGAGCGGAGAGCATTGCGGCTGATAAGGTTTTAGCGCTAAGCGGGCTT
TATAAAACGGGCTGCGGGACCAGTTTTCATATCACTACCGTTTGAGTTCTTGTGCTGTGTGGATACTCCT
CCCGACACAAAGCCGCTCCATCAGCCAGCAGTCGTCTAATCCAGAGACCCCGGATCGGGGTACCAACATG
GACGCACAAACACGACGACGTGAGCGTCGCGCTGAGAAACAAGCTCAATGGAAAGCTGCAAACGGTGGAT
CTCCTCCACATATGGCTTACCCATACGATGTTCCAGATTACGCTCCTCCAAGCTTGATGAGCGGGGGATT
ACCGGAGTTGGGCTCCAAAATCAGCCTCATTTCCAAGGCGGACATTCGATACGAGGGCCGCCTGTACACG
GTGGATCCGCAGGAGTGCACCATTGCGCTCTCGAGTGTGCGATCCTTCGGTACAGAAGATCGGGACACCC
AGTTCCAGATAGCGCCGCAATCGCAGATCTACGACTACATCCTCTTCCGTGGCTCGGACATCAAGGACAT
TCGCGTTGTCAACAACCACACGCTGCCGCACCACAATGACCCGGCGATCATGCAGGCGCAGCTCCAGAAC
GGACCGCCCCAGATGCCGCAGCACTTCCCCATGCCCAGCGGGATGAGCGGTCCGCCGCAGCAGCAACAGG
TGCCGTCGCAGCAACCGCCCCAGATGCCAAGCGGTGGAGGCAGTGGTGGTGCTGGTGGAGCAGGAGCTCC
TGGCGGCGGCGGACCCGGCTACGGCAATGGCAATCCGTTCGGCAACCTCGGCGGTCCCAATCTGGCCAAC
ATGGTGGGCAATGCGGGCGGATCGCTTGCACCCGGTTCCGGTGCTCCGGGCAGCGGACCCTTCATGCACA
TCGGTGGCAATCAGCAGCAACCGAAGCCCCAGCAGCAGAAACAGCCAAACATGCTGGCCGGTGCCTCGCG
ATCGACGACGCCCATTAGCCTGATTGTGAGTCCCACGGCGGAGCTGACTCAGCAGCAGCAGCTGCACCAG
CAACAGAACGCTGGCCAGGGTGGCAACGGACGCGATGCAGGACATAAGCGCCAGAACCACCAGCAGCAAC
AGAATCAGCAGCATCAGCAACGTGGCGGACCCAGCCACAACAATATGCAGCATCAGCAGCAACGAGGCGG
CGGCAGTGGAACGGACTTCTATAACCAGCAGCGGGATCGTCGGGACTCCGGACGTCAAATGGACAACAAC
TATAGCAACAACTACAACAACAATAATAATAATCAGCGCAATCGCGGCGGCGGCAACGGAATGCAACAGC
AGCAGCGAGGAGGAAACGGCGGCAGCGGCGGCGGCGGTGGAAACGGAGGTGGAAACAACCCGGCCTGGAA
CATGCATCGCGGCAACCAGAACTCGAACAACATGATGAACATGCGCAACCGCGGCATGGGATCCCGCGGC
CCCATGCGACCCAATCAGGGCTATCGTCCGCAGTCGGCCAATAATCAGAACAAGCCGCGGAACAAGATCA
AGTTCGAGGGCGACGCGGATTTCGAGCAGGCAAACAACAAGTTCGAGGAACTGCGCTCCCAACTGGCCAA
GCTCAAGGTGGCCGAGGATGGTGCACCCAAGCCAGCCACCAATGCAACGGCCGCCACTGCAACTGCAACC
AATGAGCAGGTGGGTGAGAAGGTTGAAGGCGTTCACACACTGAATGGCGAGACCGACAAGAAGGATGATT
CTGGCAACGAGACCGGCGCTGGGGAGCACGAGCCTGAGGGGGATGATGTTGCTGTGTGCTACGACAAGAC
CAAATCGTTCTTCGACAACATCTCGTGCGAGGCTGCCCAGGATCGCAGCAGGAACAAGAAGAACGATTGG
CGCCAGGAGCGCAAGTTGAACACGGAGACCTTCGGAGTGTCCTCCACACGACGTGGCAGTTACCGCGGAC
GCAACCAATACTACAACAATAATGGCAACGGCGGCATTAACTCGGGATATGGAGGAGCGCCAGGCTACAA
CAGGAACAATTATCGCATGGGTGGCGGCGGCGGAAACTTCCGAAACAGGAGCAACAATCGCAACAACGGC
GGCGGTCGTGGCGGAAACGGAATGCCAAACATCACCAATGGCAACACGGTTGCTGCGCTGAAGGCGGCCA
ACAATGCTGCTGGCCACGGATCCAATGCCACGGACTCCAGTGCACCAAATGCCACAACCGCGACGACAAA
GTCGACGTCCCTCTTGCCAGAGCAGACGCAACAGGTGGCGGCAGTTTCACAATAGGCGGCCGCTCGAGTC
TAGAGGGCCCGCGGTTCGAAGGTAAGCCTATCCCTAACCCTCTCCTCGGTCTCGATTCTACGCGTACCGG
TCATCATCACCATCACCATTGAGTTTAAACCCGCTGATCAGCCTCGACTGTGCCTTCTAAGGCCTGAGCT
CGCTGATCAGCCTCGATCGAGGATCCAGACATGATAAGATACATTGATGAGTTTGGACAAACCACAACTA
GAATGCAGTGAAAAAAATGCTTTATTTGTGAAATTTGTGATGCTATTGCTTTATTTGTAACCATTATAAG
CTGCAATAAACAAGTTAACAACAACAATTGCATTCATTTTATGTTTCAGGTTCAGGGGGAGGTGTGGGAG
GTTTTTTAAAGCAAGTAAAACCTCTACAAATGTGGTATGGCTGATTATGATCAGTCGACCGATGCCCTTG
AGAGCCTTCAACCCAGTCAGCTCCTTCCGGTGGGCGCGGGGCATGACTATCGTCGCCGCACTTATGACTG
TCTTCTTTATCATGCAACTCGTAGGACAGGTGCCGGCAGCGCTCTGGGTCATTTTCGGCGAGGACCGCTT
TCGCTGGAGCGCGACGATGATCGGCCTGTCGCTTGCGGTATTCGGAATCTTGCACGCCCTCGCTCAAGCC
TTCGTCACTGGTCCCGCCACCAAACGTTTCGGCGAGAAGCAGGCCATTATCGCCGGCATGGCGGCCGACG
CGCTGGGCTACGTCTTGCTGGCGTTCGCGACGCGAGGCTGGATGGCCTTCCCCATTATGATTCTTCTCGC
TTCCGGCGGCATCGGGATGCCCGCGTTGCAGGCCATGCTGTCCAGGCAGGTAGATGACGACCATCAGGGA
CAGCTTCAAGGATCGCTCGCGGCTCTTACCAGCCAGCAAAAGGCCAGGAACCGTAAAAAGGCCGCGTTGC
TGGCGTTTTTCCATAGGCTCCGCCCCCCTGACGAGCATCACAAAAATCGACGCTCAAGTCAGAGGTGGCG
AAACCCGACAGGACTATAAAGATACCAGGCGTTTCCCCCTGGAAGCTCCCTCGTGCGCTCTCCTGTTCCG
ACCCTGCCGCTTACCGGATACCTGTCCGCCTTTCTCCCTTCGGGAAGCGTGGCGCTTTCTCAATGCTCAC
GCTGTAGGTATCTCAGTTCGGTGTAGGTCGTTCGCTCCAAGCTGGGCTGTGTGCACGAACCCCCCGTTCA
GCCCGACCGCTGCGCCTTATCCGGTAACTATCGTCTTGAGTCCAACCCGGTAAGACACGACTTATCGCCA
CTGGCAGCAGCCACTGGTAACAGGATTAGCAGAGCGAGGTATGTAGGCGGTGCTACAGAGTTCTTGAAGT
GGTGGCCTAACTACGGCTACACTAGAAGGACAGTATTTGGTATCTGCGCTCTGCTGAAGCCAGTTACCTT
CGGAAAAAGAGTTGGTAGCTCTTGATCCGGCAAACAAACCACCGCTGGTAGCGGTGGTTTTTTTGTTTGC
AAGCAGCAGATTACGCGCAGAAAAAAAGGATCTCAAGAAGATCCTTTGATCTTTTCTACGGGGTCTGACG
CTCAGTGGAACGAAAACTCACGTTAAGGGATTTTGGTCATGAGATTATCAAAAAGGATCTTCACCTAGAT
CCTTTTAAATTAAAAATGAAGTTTTAAATCAATCTAAAGTATATATGAGTAAACTTGGTCTGACAGTTAC
CAATGCTTAATCAGTGAGGCACCTATCTCAGCGATCTGTCTATTTCGTTCATCCATAGTTGCCTGACTCC
CCGTCGTGTAGATAACTACGATACGGGAGGGCTTACCATCTGGCCCCAGTGCTGCAATGATACCGCGAGA
CCCACGCTCACCGGCTCCAGATTTATCAGCAATAAACCAGCCAGCCGGAAGGGCCGAGCGCAGAAGTGGT
CCTGCAACTTTATCCGCCTCCATCCAGTCTATTAATTGTTGCCGGGAAGCTAGAGTAAGTAGTTCGCCAG
TTAATAGTTTGCGCAACGTTGTTGCCATTGCTGCAGGCATCGTGGTGTCACGCTCGTCGTTTGGTATGGC
TTCATTCAGCTCCGGTTCCCAACGATCAAGGCGAGTTACATGATCCCCCATGTTGTGCAAAAAAGCGGTT
AGCTCCTTCGGTCCTCCGATCGTTGTCAGAAGTAAGTTGGCCGCAGTGTTATCACTCATGGTTATGGCAG
CACTGCATAATTCTCTTACTGTCATGCCATCCGTAAGATGCTTTTCTGTGACTGGTGAGTACTCAACCAA
GTCATTCTGAGAATAGTGTATGCGGCGACCGAGTTGCTCTTGCCCGGCGTCAACACGGGATAATACCGCG
CCACATAGCAGAACTTTAAAAGTGCTCATCATTGGAAAACGTTCTTCGGGGCGAAAACTCTCAAGGATCT
TACCGCTGTTGAGATCCAGTTCGATGTAACCCACTCGTGCACCCAACTGATCTTCAGCATCTTTTACTTT
CACCAGCGTTTCTGGGTGAGCAAAAACAGGAAGGCAAAATGCCGCAAAAAAGGGAATAAGGGCGACACGG
AAATGTTGAATACTCATACTCTTCCTTTTTCAATATTATTGAAGCATTTATCAGGGTTATTGTCTCATGA
GCGGATACATATTTGAATGTATTTAGAAAAATAAACAAATAGGGGTTCCGCGCACATTTCCCCGAAAAGT
GCCACCTGACGTCTAAGAAACCATTATTATCATGACATTAACCTATAAAAATAGGCGTATCACGAGGCCC
TTTCGT
